>Addgene plasmid #31445 | pRLCon1-3180 | depositor full sequence | sequence record 14396 | Author sequence
TCAATATTGGCCATTAGCCATATTATTCATTGGTTATATAGCATAAATCAATATTGGCTATTGGCCATTG
CATACGTTGTATCTATATCATAATATGTACATTTATATTGGCTCATGTCCAATATGACCGCCATGTTGGC
ATTGATTATTGACTAGTTATTAATAGTAATCAATTACGGGGTCATTAGTTCATAGCCCATATATGGAGTT
CCGCGTTACATAACTTACGGTAAATGGCCCGCCTGGCTGACCGCCCAACGACCCCCGCCCATTGACGTCA
ATAATGACGTATGTTCCCATAGTAACGCCAATAGGGACTTTCCATTGACGTCAATGGGTGGAGTATTTAC
GGTAAACTGCCCACTTGGCAGTACATCAAGTGTATCATATGCCAAGTCCGCCCCCTATTGACGTCAATGA
CGGTAAATGGCCCGCCTGGCATTATGCCCAGTACATGACCTTACGGGACTTTCCTACTTGGCAGTACATC
TACGTATTAGTCATCGCTATTACCATGGTGATGCGGTTTTGGCAGTACACCAATGGGCGTGGATAGCGGT
TTGACTCACGGGGATTTCCAAGTCTCCACCCCATTGACGTCAATGGGAGTTTGTTTTGGCACCAAAATCA
ACGGGACTTTCCAAAATGTCGTAACAACTGCGATCGCCCGCCCCGTTGACGCAAATGGGCGGTAGGCGTG
TACGGTGGGAGGTCTATATAAGCAGAGCTCGTTTAGTGAACCGTCAGATCACTAGAAGCTTTATTGCGGT
AGTTTATCACAGTTAAATTGCTAACGCAGTCAGTGCTTCTGACACAACAGTCTCGAACTTAAGCTGCAGT
GACTCTCTTAAGGTAGCCTTGCAGAAGTTGGTCGTGAGGCACTGGGCAGGTAAGTATCAAGGTTACAAGA
CAGGTTTAAGGAGACCAATAGAAACTGGGCTTGTCGAGACAGAGAAGACTCTTGCGTTTCTGATAGGCAC
CTATTGGTCTTACTGACATCCACTTTGCCTTTCTCTCCACAGGTGTCCACTCCCAGTTCAATTACAGCTC
TTAAGGCTAGAGTACTTAATACGACTCACTATAGGCTAGCCACCATGGCTTCCAAGGTGTACGACCCCGA
GCAACGCAAACGCATGATCACTGGGCCTCAGTGGTGGGCTCGCTGCAAGCAAATGAACGTGCTGGACTCC
TTCATCAACTACTATGATTCCGAGAAGCACGCCGAGAACGCCGTGATTTTTCTGCATGGTAACGCTGCCT
CCAGCTACCTGTGGAGGCACGTCGTGCCTCACATCGAGCCCGTGGCTAGATGCATCATCCCTGATCTGAT
CGGAATGGGTAAGTCCGGCAAGAGCGGGAATGGCTCATATCGCCTCCTGGATCACTACAAGTACCTCACC
GCTTGGTTCGAGCTGCTGAACCTTCCAAAGAAAATCATCTTTGTGGGCCACGACTGGGGGGCTTGTCTGG
CCTTTCACTACTCCTACGAGCACCAAGACAAGATCAAGGCCATCGTCCATGCTGAGAGTGTCGTGGACGT
GATCGAGTCCTGGGACGAGTGGCCTGACATCGAGGAGGATATCGCCCTGATCAAGAGCGAAGAGGGCGAG
AAAATGGTGCTTGAGAATAACTTCTTCGTCGAGACCATGCTCCCAAGCAAGATCATGCGGAAACTGGAGC
CTGAGGAGTTCGCTGCCTACCTGGAGCCATTCAAGGAGAAGGGCGAGGTTAGACGGCCTACCCTCTCCTG
GCCTCGCGAGATCCCTCTCGTTAAGGGAGGCAAGCCCGACGTCGTCCAGATTGTCCGCAACTACAACGCC
TACCTTCGGGCCAGCGACGATCTGCCTAAGATGTTCATCGAGTCCGACCCTGGGTTCTTTTCCAACGCTA
TTGTCGAGGGAGCTAAGAAGTTCCCTAACACCGAGTTCGTGAAGGTGAAGGGCCTCCACTTCAGCCAGGA
GGACGCTCCAGATGAAATGGGTAAGTACATCAAGAGCTTCGTGGAGCGCGTGCTGAAGAACGAGCAGTAA
TTCTAGTTAGCAAGCCGCTGGGGCTTGGGGGCTCCACTGGCTCCCCCCAGCCCCCTAAGAGAGCACCTGG
TGATCACGTGGTCACGGCAAAGGAAGACGTGATGCCAGGACCAGTCCCAGAGCAGGAATGGGAAGGATGA
AGGGCCCGAGAACATGGCCTAAGGGCCACATCCCACTGCCACCCTTGACGCCCTGCTCTGGATAACAAGA
CTTTGACTTGGGGAGACCTCTACTGCCTTGGACAACTTTTCTCATGTTGAAGCCACTGCCTTCACCTTCA
CCTTCATCCATGTCCAACCCCCGACTTCATCCCAAAGGACAGCCGCCTGGAGATGACTTGAGGCCTTACT
TAAACCCAGCTCCCTTCTTCCCTAGCCTGGTGCTTCTCCTCTCCTAGCCCCTGTCATGGTGTCCAGACAG
AGCCCTGTGAGGCTGGGTCCAATTGTGGCACTTGGGGCACCTTGCTCCTCCTTCTGCTGCTGCCCCCACC
TCTGCTGCCTCCCTCTGCTGTCACCTTGCTCAGCCATCCCGTCTTCTCCAACACCACCTCTCCAGAGGCC
AAGGAGGCCTTGGAAACGATTCCCCCAGTCATTCTGGGAACATGTTGTAAGCACTGACTGGGACCAGGCA
CCAGGCAGGGTCTAGAAGGCTGTGGTGAGGGAAGACGCCTTTCTCCTCCAACCCAACCTCATCCTCCTTC
TTCAGGGACTTGGGTGGGTACTTGGGTGAGGATCCCTGAAGGCCTTCAACCCGAGAAAACAAACCCAGGT
TGGCGACTGCAACAGGAACTTGGAGTGGAGAGGAAAAGCATCAGAAAGAGGCAGACCATCCACCAGGCCT
TTGAGAAAGGGTAGAATTCTGGCTGGTAGAGCAGGTGAGATGGGACATTCCAAAGAACAGCCTGAGCCAA
GGCCTAGTGGTAGTAAGAATCTAGCAAGAATTGAGGAAGAATGGTGTGGGAGAGGGATGATGAAGAGAGA
GAGGGCCTGCTGGAGAGCATAGGGTCTGGAACACCAGGCTGAGGTCCTGATCAGCTTCAAGGAGTATGCA
GGGAGCTGGGCTTCCAGAAAATGAACACAGCAGTTCTGCAGAGGACGGGAGGCTGGAAGCTGGGAGGTCA
GGTGGGGTGGATGATATAATGCGGGTGAGAGTAATGAGGCTTGGGGCTGGAGAGGACAAGATGGGTAAAC
CCTCACATCAGAGTGACATCCAGGAGGAATAAGCTCCCAGGGCCTGTCTCAAGCTCTTCCTTACTCCCAG
GCACTGTCTTAAGGCATCTGACATGCATCATCTCATTTAATCCTCCCTTCCTCCCTATTAACCTAGAGAT
TGTTTTTGTTTTTTATTCTCCTCCTCCCTCCCCGCCCTCACCCGCCCCACTCCCTCCTAACCTAGAGATT
GTTACAGAAGCTGAAATTGCGTTCTAAGAGGTGAAGTGATTTTTTTTCTGAAACTCACACAACTAGGAAG
TGGCTGAGTCAGGACTTGAACCCAGGTCTCCCTGGATCAGAACAGGAGCTCTTAACTACAGTGGCTGAAT
AGCTTCTCCAAAGGCTCCCTGTGTTCTCACCGTGATCAAGTTGAGGGGCTTCCGGCTCCCTTCTACAGCC
TCAGAAACCAGACTCGTTCTTCTGGGAACCCTGCCCACTCCCAGGACCAAGATTGGCCTGAGGCTGCACT
AAAATTCACTTAGGGTCGAGCATCCTGTTTGCTGATAAATATTAAGGAGAATTCATGACTCTTGACAGCT
TTTCTCTCTTCACTCCCCAAGTCAAGGGGAGGGGTGGCAGGGGTCTGTTTCCTGGAAGTCAGGCTCATCT
GGCCTGTTGGCATGGGGGTGGGACAGTGTGCACAGTGTGGGGGCAGGGGAGGGCTAAGCAGGCCTGGGTT
TGAGGGCTGCTCCGGAGACCGTCACTCCAGGTGCATTCTGGAAGCATTAGACCCCAGGATGGAGCGACCA
GCATGTCATCCATGTGGAATCTTGGTGGCTTTGAGGACATTCTGGAAAATGCCACTGACCAGTGTGAACA
AAAGGGATGTGTTATGGGGCTGGAGGTGTGATTAGGTAGGAGGGAAACTGTTGGACCGACTCCTGCCCCC
TGCTCAACACTGACCCCTCTGAGTGGTTGGAGGCAGTGCCCCAGTGCCCAGAAATCCCACCATTAGTGAT
TGTTTTTTATGAGAAAGAGGCGTGGAGAAGTATTGGGGCAATGTGTCAGGGAGGAATCACCACATCCCTA
CGGCAGTCCCAGCCAAGCCCCCAATCCCAGCGGAGACTGTGCCCTGCTCAGAGCTCCCAAGCCTTCCCCC
ACCACCTCACTCAAGTGCCCCTGAAATCCCTGCCAGACGGCTCAGCCTGGTCTGCGGTAAGGCAGGGAGG
CTGGAACCATTTCTGGGCATTGTGGTCATTCCCACTGTGTTCCTCCACCTCCTCCCTCCAGCGTTGCTCA
GACCTCTGTCTTGGGAGAAAGGTTGAGATAAGAATGTCCCATGGAGTGCCGTGGGCAACAGTGGCCCTTC
ATGGGAACAATCTGTTGGAGCAGGGGGTCAGTTCTCTGCTGGGAATCTACCCCTTTCTGGAGGAGAAACC
CATTCCACCTTAATAACTTTATTGTAATGTGAGAAACACAAAACAAAGTTTACTTTTTTGACTCTAAGCT
GACATGATATTAGAAAATCTCTCGCTCTCTTTTTTTTTTTTTTTTTTTTTTTTGGCTACTTGAGTTGTGG
TCCTAAAACATAAAATCTGATGGACAAACAGAGGGTTGCTGGGGGGACAAGCGTGGGCACAATTTCCCCA
CCAAGACACCCTGATCTTCAGGCGGGTCTCAGGAGCTTCTAAAAATCCGCATGGCTCTCCTGAGAGTGGA
CAGAGGAGAGGAGAGGGTCAGAAATGAACGCTCTTCTATTTCTTGTCATTACCAAGCCAATTACTTTTGC
CAAATTTTTCTGTGATCTGCCCTGATTAAGATGAATTGTGAAATTTACATCAAGCAATTATCAAAGCGGG
CTGGGTCCCATCAGAACGACCCACATCTTTCTGTGGGTGTGAATGTCATTAGGTCTTGCGCTGACCCCTG
AGCCCCCATCACTGCCGCCTGATGGGGCAAAGAAACAAAAAACATTTCTTACTCTTCTGTGTTTTAACAA
AAGTTTATAAAACAAAATAAATGGCGCATATGTTTTCTAAGCGGCCGCTTCCCTTTAGTGAGGGTTAATG
CTTCGAGCAGACATGATAAGATACATTGATGAGTTTGGACAAACCACAACTAGAATGCAGTGAAAAAAAT
GCTTTATTTGTGAAATTTGTGATGCTATTGCTTTATTTGTAACCATTATAAGCTGCAATAAACAAGTTAA
CAACAACAATTGCATTCATTTTATGTTTCAGGTTCAGGGGGAGATGTGGGAGGTTTTTTAAAGCAAGTAA
AACCTCTACAAATGTGGTAAAATCCGATAAGGATCGATCCGGGCTGGCGTAATAGCGAAGAGGCCCGCAC
CGATCGCCCTTCCCAACAGTTGCGCAGCCTGAATGGCGAATGG
[124 nt withheld, positions 5574-5697]
C
[91 nt withheld, positions 5699-5789]
A
[49 nt withheld, positions 5791-5839]
CCTTTGACGTTGGAGTCCACGTTCTTT
[37 nt withheld, positions 5867-5903]
ACCCTATCTCGGTCTATTCTTTTGATTTATAAGGGATTTTGCCGATTTCGGCCTATTGGTTAAAAAATGA
GCTGATTTAACAAAAATTTAACGCGAATTTTAACAAAATATTAACGCTTACAATTTCCTGATGCGGTATT
TTCTCCTTACGCATCTGTGCGGTATTTCACACCGCATACGCGGATCTGCGCAGCACCATGGCCTGAAATA
ACCTCTGAAAGAGGAACTTGGTTAGGTACCTTCTGAGGCGGAAAGAACCAGCTGTGGAATGTGTGTCAGT
TAGGGTGTGGAAAGTCCCCAGGCTCCCCAGCAGGCAGAAGTATGCAAAGCATGCATCTCAATTAGTCAGC
AACCAGGTGTGGAAAGTCCCCAGGCTCCCCAGCAGGCAGAAGTATGCAAAGCATGCATCTCAATTAGTCA
GCAACCATAGTCCCGCCCCTAACTCCGCCCATCCCGCCCCTAACTCCGCCCAGTTCCGCCCATTCTCCGC
CCCATGGCTGACTAATTTTTTTTATTTATGCAGAGGCCGAGGCCGCCTCGGCCTCTGAGCTATTCCAGAA
GTAGTGAGGAGGCTTTTTTGGAGGCCTAGGCTTTTGCAAAAAGCTTGATTCTTCTGACACAACAGTCTCG
AACTTAAGGCTAGAGCCACCATGATTGAACAAGATGGATTGCACGCAGGTTCTCCGGCCGCTTGGGTGGA
GAGGCTATTCGGCTATGACTGGGCACAACAGACAATCGGCTGCTCTGATGCCGCCGTGTTCCGGCTGTCA
GCGCAGGGGCGCCCGGTTCTTTTTGTCAAGACCGACCTGTCCGGTGCCCTGAATGAACTGCAGGACGAGG
CAGCGCGGCTATCGTGGCTGGCCACGACGGGCGTTCCTTGCGCAGCTGTGCTCGACGTTGTCACTGAAGC
GGGAAGGGACTGGCTGCTATTGGGCGAAGTGCCGGGGCAGGATCTCCTGTCATCTCACCTTGCTCCTGCC
GAGAAAGTATCCATCATGGCTGATGCAATGCGGCGGCTGCATACGCTTGATCCGGCTACCTGCCCATTCG
ACCACCAAGCGAAACATCGCATCGAGCGAGCACGTACTCGGATGGAAGCCGGTCTTGTCGATCAGGATGA
TCTGGACGAAGAGCATCAGGGGCTCGCGCCAGCCGAACTGTTCGCCAGGCTCAAGGCGCGCATGCCCGAC
GGCGAGGATCTCGTCGTGACCCATGGCGATGCCTGCTTGCCGAATATCATGGTGGAAAATGGCCGCTTTT
CTGGATTCATCGACTGTGGCCGGCTGGGTGTGGCGGACCGCTATCAGGACATAGCGTTGGCTACCCGTGA
TATTGCTGAAGAGCTTGGCGGCGAATGGGCTGACCGCTTCCTCGTGCTTTACGGTATCGCCGCTCCCGAT
TCGCAGCGCATCGCCTTCTATCGCCTTCTTGACGAGTTCTTCTGAGCGGGACTCTGGGGTTCGAAATGAC
CGACCAAGCGACGCCCAACCTGCCATCACGATGGCCGCAATAAAATATCTTTATTTTCATTACATCTGTG
TGTTGGTTTTTTGTGTGAATCGATAGCGATAAGGATCCGCGTATGGTGCACTCTCAGTACAATCTGCTCT
GATGCCGCATAGTTAAGCCAGCCCCGACACCCGCCAACACCCGCTGACGCGCCCTGACGGGCTTGTCTGC
TCCCGGCATCCGCTTACAGACAAGCTGTGACCGTCTCCGGGAGCTGCATGTGTCAGAGGTTTTCACCGTC
ATCACCGAAACGCGCGAGACGAAAGGGCCTCGTGATACGCCTATTTTTATAGGTTAATGTCATGATAATA
ATGGTTTCTTAGACGTCAGGTGGCACTTTTCGGGGAAATGTGCGCGGAACCCCTATTTGTTTATTTTTCT
AAATACATTCAAATATGTATCCGCTCATGAGACAATAACCCTGATAAATGCTTCAATAATATTGAAAAAG
GAAGAGTATGAGTATTCAACATTTCCGTGTCGCCCTTATTCCCTTTTTTGCGGCATTTTGCCTTCCTGTT
TTTGCTCACCCAGAAACGCTGGTGAAAGTAAAAGATGCTGAAGATCAGTTGGGTGCACGAGTGGGTTACA
TCGAACTGGATCTCAACAGCGGTAAGATCCTTGAGAGTTTTCGCCCCGAAGAACGTTTTCCAATGATGAG
CACTTTTAAAGTTCTGCTATGTGGCGCGGTATTATCCCGTATTGACGCCGGGCAAGAGCAACTCGGTCGC
CGCATACACTATTCTCAGAATGACTTGGTTGAGTACTCACCAGTCACAGAAAAGCATCTTACGGATGGCA
TGACAGTAAGAGAATTATGCAGTGCTGCCATAACCATGAGTGATAACACTGCGGCCAACTTACTTCTGAC
AACGATCGGAGGACCGAAGGAGCTAACCGCTTTTTTGCACAACATGGGGGATCATGTAACTCGCCTTGAT
CGTTGGGAACCGGAGCTGAATGAAGCCATACCAAACGACGAGCGTGACACCACGATGCCTGTAGCAATGG
CAACAACGTTGCGCAAACTATTAACTGGCGAACTACTTACTCTAGCTTCCCGGCAACAATTAATAGACTG
GATGGAGGCGGATAAAGTTGCAGGACCACTTCTGCGCTCGGCCCTTCCGGCTGGCTGGTTTATTGCTGAT
AAATCTGGAGCCGGTGAGCGTGGGTCTCGCGGTATCATTGCAGCACTGGGGCCAGATGGTAAGCCCTCCC
GTATCGTAGTTATCTACACGACGGGGAGTCAGGCAACTATGGATGAACGAAATAGACAGATCGCTGAGAT
AGGTGCCTCACTGATTAAGCATTGGTAACTGTCAGACCAAGTTTACTCATATATACTTTAGATTGATTTA
AAACTTCATTTTTAATTTAAAAGGATCTAGGTGAAGATCCTTTTTGATAATCTCATGACCAAAATCCCTT
AACGTGAGTTTTCGTTCCACTGAGCGTCAGACCCCGTAGAAAAGATCAAAGGATCTTCTTGAGATCCTTT
TTTTCTGCGCGTAATCTGCTGCTTGCAAACAAAAAAACCACCGCTACCAGCGGTGGTTTGTTTGCCGGAT
CAAGAGCTACCAACTCTTTTTCCGAAGGTAACTGGCTTCAGCAGAGCGCAGATACCAAATACTGTTCTTC
TAGTGTAGCCGTAGTTAGGCCACCACTTCAAGAACTCTGTAGCACCGCCTACATACCTCGCTCTGCTAAT
CCTGTTACCAGTGGCTGCTGCCAGTGGCGATAAGTCGTGTCTTACCGGGTTGGACTCAAGACGATAGTTA
CCGGATAAGGCGCAGCGGTCGGGCTGAACGGGGGGTTCGTGCACACAGCCCAGCTTGGAGCGAACGACCT
ACACCGAACTGAGATACCTACAGCGTGAGCTATGAGAAAGCGCCACGCTTCCCGAAGGGAGAAAGGCGGA
CAGGTATCCGGTAAGCGGCAGGGTCGGAACAGGAGAGCGCACGAGGGAGCTTCCAGGGGGAAACGCCTGG
TATCTTTATAGTCCTGTCGGGTTTCGCCACCTCTGACTTGAGCGTCGATTTTTGTGATGCTCGTCAGGGG
GGCGGAGCCTATGGAAAAACGCCAGCAACGCGGCCTTTTTACGGTTCCTGGCCTTTTGCTGGCCTTTTGC
TCACATGGCTCGACAGATCT
Features (pLannotate 1.2.2; 19 found; start..end, strand, type, name):
    140..517     +  enhancer       CMV enhancer: human cytomegalovirus immediate early enhancer
    518..729     +  promoter       CMV promoter: human cytomegalovirus (CMV) immediate early promoter
    890..1022    +  intron         chimeric intron: chimera between introns from human β-globin and immunoglobulin heavy chain genes
   1067..1085    +  promoter       T7 promoter: promoter for bacteriophage T7 RNA polymerase
   1095..2030    +  CDS            hRluc: Renilla luciferase human codon-optimized
   5232..5249    -  promoter       T3 promoter (fragment): promoter for bacteriophage T3 RNA polymerase
   5267..5388    -  polyA_signal   SV40 poly(A) signal: SV40 polyadenylation signal
   5411..5479    -  CDS            large T antigen (fragment): large T antigen from SV40 (simian virus 40)
   5503..5570    +  CDS            lacZα (fragment): LacZα fragment of β-galactosidase; lacZ fragment
   5574..6002    +  rep_origin     f1 ori (sequence partly withheld): f1 bacteriophage origin of replication; arrow indicates direction of (+) strand synthesis
   6030..6081    -  misc_feature   bom (fragment): basis of mobility region from pBR322
   6146..6503    +  promoter       SV40 promoter: SV40 enhancer and early promoter
   6554..7345    +  CDS            neo: KKA2_KLEPN - Also known as kan, nptII. Experimental evidence at protein level: Swiss-Prot protein existence level 1. Resistance to kanamycin, neomycin, paromomycin, ribostamycin, butirosin and gentamicin B. From Klebsiella pneumoniae.
   7412..7460    +  polyA_signal   poly(A) signal: synthetic polyadenylation signal
   7480..7534    -  misc_feature   bom (fragment): basis of mobility region from pBR322
   7636..7671    -  CDS            rop (fragment): Rop protein, which maintains plasmids at low copy number; rop
   7766..7870    +  promoter       AmpR promoter: bla
   7871..8731    +  CDS            AmpR: β-lactamase; bla; confers resistance to ampicillin, carbenicillin, and related antibiotics
   8902..9490    +  rep_origin     ori: high-copy-number ColE1/pMB1/pBR322/pUC origin of replication
