[The description below was written by a language model from this plasmid's Addgene catalogue record and pLannotate feature annotations shown in this document.]
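Description:
pRLCon1-3180 is a mammalian expression luciferase reporter plasmid built on the pRL-Con backbone, carrying the long form of the human HNF4A 3'UTR (about 3.2 kb) downstream of a Renilla luciferase gene. In bacteria it is maintained through a high-copy ColE1/pUC-type origin and selected with ampicillin via the β-lactamase gene. An f1 origin is also present, which in principle allows single-stranded DNA production. The depositor's full sequence is roughly 9.6 kb, consistent with the stated backbone plus insert.

The reporter unit is driven by the CMV immediate early enhancer and promoter, followed by a chimeric β-globin/immunoglobulin intron that aids expression, a T7 promoter that could support in vitro transcription, and the human codon-optimized Renilla luciferase (hRluc) coding sequence. The unannotated stretch of about 3.2 kb between the end of hRluc and the T3 promoter fragment and SV40 polyadenylation signal matches the size and position expected for the HNF4A 3'UTR insert, which was cloned between SpeI (destroyed) and NotI sites. The annotation tool lists the SV40 poly(A) signal on the minus strand, so how the reporter transcript is terminated is not fully clear from the table. A separate SV40 promoter–neo–synthetic poly(A) cassette provides a marker suitable for G418 selection in mammalian cells.

Because the HNF4A 3'UTR becomes part of the luciferase mRNA, Renilla activity reports on post-transcriptional regulation conferred by that sequence. The depositor states the purpose is to measure the regulatory potential of the 3'UTR, and the associated study examined regulatory elements including miRNA target sites. Small discrepancies between the repository's quality control sequence and the depositor's sequence are noted and are not expected to affect function.
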