Addgene plasmid #31445: pRLCon1-3180
Depositing lab: Gerhart Ryffel. Depositing organization: Universitaetsklinikum Essen. Publication: A systematic analysis of the 3'UTR of HNF4A mRNA reveals an interplay of regulatory elements including miRNA target sites. Wirsing A, Senkel S, Klein-Hitpass L, Ryffel GU. PLoS One. 2011;6(11):e27438. Epub 2011 Nov 30. 10.1371/journal.pone.0027438 PubMed 22140441.
Backbone
  Vector backbone: pRL-Con
  Backbone size w/o insert (bp): 6380
  Vector type: Mammalian Expression, Luciferase
Growth in bacteria
  Bacterial resistance: Ampicillin, 100 μg/mL
  Growth temperature: 37°C
  Growth strain: DH5alpha
  Copy number: High Copy
Gene/Insert
  Gene/Insert name: HNF4A 3'UTR (long)
  Species: H. sapiens (human)
  Insert size (bp): 3180
  Entrez Gene: HNF4A (a.k.a. FRTS4, HNF4, HNF4a7, HNF4a8, HNF4a9, HNF4alpha, MODY, MODY1, NR2A1, NR2A21, TCF, TCF-14, TCF14)
  Cloning method: Restriction Enzyme; 5′ cloning site SpeI (destroyed during cloning); 3′ cloning site NotI (not destroyed)
  Sequencing primers: 5′ taacaccgagttcgtgaaggtg
Terms and licenses: Academic/Nonprofit Terms; Industry Terms: Not Available to Industry
Depositor comments: To measure regulatory potential of 3'UTR Please note that there are some small discrepancies between Addgene's quality control sequence and the assembled sequence from the depositor. These discrepancies should not affect the function of the plasmid.
How to cite: pRLCon1-3180 was a gift from Gerhart Ryffel (Addgene plasmid # 31445 ; http://n2t.net/addgene:31445 ; RRID:Addgene_31445)
