>Addgene plasmid #31445 | pRLCon1-3180 | addgene partial sequence | sequence record 37194 | EBV-rev 5'-GTGGTTTGTCCAAACTCATC-3'
GNACGCGCCGAGCATTACCCTCACTAAAGGGAAGCGGCCGCTTAGAAAACATATGCGCCATTTATTTTGT
TTTATAAACTTTTGTTAAAACACAGAAGAGTAAGAAATGTTTTTTGTTTCTTTGCCCCATCAGGCGGCAG
TGATGGGGGCTCAGGGGTCAGCGCAAGATCTAATGACATTCACACCCACAGAAAGATGTGGGTCGTTCTG
ATGGGACCCAGCCCGCTTTGATAATTGCTTGATGTAAATTTCACAATTCATCTTAATCAGGGCAGATCAC
AGAAAAATTTGGCAAAAGTAATTGGCTTGGTAATGACAAGAAATAGAAGAGCGTTCATTTCTGACCCTCT
CCTCTCCTCTGTCCACTCTCAGGAGAGCCATGCGGATTTTTAGAAGCTCCTGAGACCCGCCTGAAGATCA
GGGTGTCTTGGTGGGGAAATTGTGCCCACGCTTGTCCCCCCAGCAACCCTCTGTTTGTCCATCAGATTTT
ATGTTTTAGGACCACAACTCAAGTAGCCAAAAAAAAAAAAAAAAGAGAGCGAGAGATTTTCTAATATCAT
GTCAGCTTAGAGTCAAAAAAGTAAACTTTGTTTTGTGTTTCTCACATTACAATAAAGTTATTAAGGTGGA
ATGGGTTTCTCCTCCAGAAAGGGGTAGATTCCCAGCAGAGAACTGACCCCTTGCTCCAACAGATTGTTCC
CATGAAGGGCCACTGTTGCCCACGGCACTCCATGGGACATTCTTATCTCAACCTTTCTCCCAAGACAGAG
GTCTGAGCAACGCTGGAGGGAGGAGGTGGAGGAACACAGTGGGAATGACCACAATGCCCAGAAATGGTTC
CAGCCTCCCTGCCTTACCGCAAACCAGGCT
